Addgene plasmid #127225: pMM100
Purpose: AtU6::sgRNA targeting PDS
Depositing lab: Daniel Voytas. Depositing organization: University of Minnesota. Publication: Plant gene editing through de novo induction of meristems. Maher MF, Nasti RA, Vollbrecht M, Starker CG, Clark MD, Voytas DF. Nat Biotechnol. 2019 Dec 16. pii: 10.1038/s41587-019-0337-2. doi: 10.1038/s41587-019-0337-2. PubMed 31844292.
Backbone
  Vector backbone: pMOD_B2615
  Backbone manufacturer: Cambia
  Vector type: Plant Expression
Growth in bacteria
  Bacterial resistance: Ampicillin, 100 μg/mL
  Growth temperature: 37°C
  Growth strain: DH5alpha
  Copy number: High Copy
Gene/Insert
  Gene/Insert name: sgRNA
  gRNA/shRNA sequence: TTGGTAGTAGCGACTCCATG
  Species: Synthetic
  Mutation: codon optimized CDSs
  Cloning method: Restriction Enzyme; 5′ cloning site unknown (unknown if destroyed); 3′ cloning site unknown (unknown if destroyed)
Terms and licenses: Academic/Nonprofit Terms; Industry Terms: Not Available to Industry
How to cite: pMM100 was a gift from Daniel Voytas (Addgene plasmid # 127225 ; http://n2t.net/addgene:127225 ; RRID:Addgene_127225)
