[The description below was written by a language model from this plasmid's Addgene catalogue record and pLannotate feature annotations shown in this document.]
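Description:
pMM100 is a small (about 2.6 kb) plant-expression module plasmid built on the pMOD_B2615 backbone, carrying a single guide RNA cassette aimed at PDS (presumably phytoene desaturase, whose disruption gives a visible bleaching phenotype; the record gives only the abbreviation and does not name the target plant species). It is propagated in E. coli as a high-copy plasmid through a ColE1/pUC-type origin of replication and is selected with ampicillin via the bla β-lactamase gene under its native promoter. No plant selectable marker, T-DNA borders or Cas9 coding sequence appear in the feature table, so the plasmid by itself supplies only the guide component.

The payload is an Arabidopsis U6 snRNA promoter, an RNA polymerase III promoter widely used to produce precisely defined small RNAs in plants, driving a 20-nt spacer fused to the Streptococcus pyogenes Cas9 gRNA scaffold. The automated annotation picks up only a short fragment of the AtU6 consensus promoter upstream of the scaffold, plus a brief match to an Arabidopsis LBD22 coding fragment. That match most likely reflects incidental similarity within the genomic U6 promoter region rather than a functional coding element. The catalogue note about codon-optimized coding sequences does not correspond to any CDS in this sequence apart from the resistance gene.

The pMOD-type backbone suggests that the cassette serves as a module to be combined with Cas9 and other elements in a plant transformation vector, though the record does not describe the assembly scheme. The associated work concerns plant gene editing through de novo induction of meristems, where a PDS-targeting guide would serve as a readily scored editing reporter.
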