Features (pLannotate 1.2.2; 6 found; start..end, strand, type, name):
     71..171     +  promoter       AmpR promoter: bla
    172..1032    +  CDS            AmpR: β-lactamase; bla; confers resistance to ampicillin, carbenicillin, and related antibiotics
   1239..1827    +  rep_origin     ori: high-copy-number ColE1/pMB1/pBR322/pUC origin of replication
   2037..2090    +  CDS            LBD22 (fragment): LBD22_ARATH - Also known as ASL30. Experimental evidence at transcript level: Swiss-Prot protein existence level 2. From Arabidopsis thaliana (Mouse-ear cress).
   2409..2425    +  promoter       AtU6 promoter (fragment): consensus promoter from the three Arabidopsis U6 snRNA genes (Waibel and Filipowicz, 1990; Nekrasov et al., 2013)
   2502..2577    +  misc_RNA       gRNA scaffold: guide RNA scaffold for the Streptococcus pyogenes CRISPR/Cas9 system
>Addgene plasmid #127225 | pMM100 | addgene full sequence | sequence record 254515 | Addgene NGS Result
TTTTTTTCCCGGTGACGCAGGTGATGAAAAGCCTTAGGGTCAGGTGGCACTTTTCGGGGAAATGTGCGAT
GAACCCCTATTTGTTTATTTTTCTAAATACATTCAAATATGTATCCGCTAATGAGACAATAACCCTGATA
AATGCTTCAATTATATTGAAAAAGGAAGAGTATGAGTATCCAACATTTCCGTGTCGCCCTTATTCCCTTT
TTTGCGGCCTTCTGCCTTCCTGTTTTTGCTCACCCAGAAACGCTGGTGAAAGTAAAAGATGCTGAAGATC
AGTTGGGTGCCCGAGTGGGTTACATTGAACTGGATCTCAACAGCGGCAAAATCTTAGAGAGTTTTCGCCC
CGAAGAACGCTTCCCAATGATGAGCACTTTCAAAGTTCTGCTATGTGGCGCGGTGTTATCCCGTATTGAT
GCTGGGCAAGAGCAACTCGGTCGCCGCATACACTATTCTCAGAATGACTTGGTTGAGTATTCACCAGTCA
CAGAAAAGCATCTTACGGATGGCATGACAGTAAGAGAATTATGTAGTGCTGCCATAACCATGAGTGATAA
CACTGCGGCCAACTTACTTCTGACAACGATTGGAGGACCGAAGGAGCTAACCGCTTTTTTGCACAACATG
GGGGATCATGTAACTCGCCTTGATCGTTGGGAACCGGAGCTGAATGAAGCCATACCAAACGACGAGCGTG
ACACCACGATGCCTGTAGCAATGGCAACAACTCTCCGCAAACTATTAACTGGCGAACTACTTACTCTTGC
TTCACGCCAGCAACTCATTGACTGGATGGAGGCGGACAAAGTTGCAGGACCACTTCTGCGCTCGGCACTT
CCGGCTGGCTGGTTTATTGCTGATAAATCTGGAGCCGGTGAGCGTGGCTCTCGCGGTATCATTGCAGCAC
TGGGGCCAGATGGTAAGCCCTCCCGTATCGTAGTTATCTACACGACGGGGAGTCAGGCAACTATGGATGA
ACGAAATAGACAGATCGCTGAGATAGGTGCCTCACTGATTAAGCATTGGTAACTGTCAGACGAAGGGAAA
TAAATAGTAGCCCGCCTGATGTGCGGGCTTTTTTTTGGTGGTGGTTACCAGTGTCGCTTAGCTACCGTAG
GTCCTCTTAGGCGGTCCGATTAGCGACATAGTCATCAATGCCTTGACGGCAAAATCCCTTAACGTGAGTT
TTCGTTCCACTGAGCGTCAGACCCCGTAGAAAAGATCAAAGGATCTTCTTGAGATCCTTTTTTTCTGCGC
GTAATCTGCTGCTTGCAAACAAAAAAACCACCGCTACCAGCGGTGGTTTGTTTGCCGGATCAAGAGCTAC
TAACTCTTTTTCCGAAGGTAACTGGCTTCAGCAGAGCGCAGATACCAAATACTGTTCTTCTAGTGTAGCC
GTAGTTAGGCCACCACTTCAAGAACTCTGTAGCACCGCCTACATACCTCGCTCTGCTAATCCTGTTACCA
GTGGCTGCTGCCAGTGGCGATAAGTCGTGTCTTACCGGGTTGGACTCAAGACGATAGTTACCGGATAAGG
CGCAGCGGTCGGGCTGAACGGGGGGTTCGTGCTCACAGCCCAGCTTGGAGCGAACGACCTACACCGAACT
GAGATACCTACAGCGTGAGCTATGAGAAAGCGCCACGCTTCCCGAAGGGAGAAAGGCGGACAGGTATCCG
GTAAGCGGCAGGGTCGGAACAGGAGAGCGCACGAGGGAGCTTCCAGGGGGAAACGCCTGGTATCTTTATA
GTCCTGTCGGGTTTCGCCACCTCTGACTTGAGCGTCGATTTTTGTGATGCTCGTCAGGGGGGCGGAGCCT
ATGGAAAAACGCCAGCAACGCGGCCTTTTTACGGTTCCTGGCCTTTTGCTGGCCTTTTGCTCACATGTTC
TTTCCTGCGTTATCCCCTGATTCTGTGGATAACCGTATTACCGCCTTTGAGTGAGCTGATACCGCTCGCC
GCAGCCGAACGACCGAGCGCAGCGAGTCAGTGAGCGAGGAAGCGGAAGAGCGCCCACCTGCCAGGGGACC
CATGGCTTCGTTGAACAACGGAAACTCGACTTGCCTTCCGCACAATACATCATTTCTTCTTAGCTTTTTT
TCTTCTTCTTCGTTCATACAGTTTTTTTTTGTTTATCAGCTTACATTTTCTTGAACCGTAGCTTTCGTTT
TCTTCTTTTTAACTTTCCATTCGGAGTTTTTGTATCTTGTTTCATAGTTTGTCCCAGGATTAGAATGATT
AGGCATCGAACCTTCAAGAATTTGATTGAATAAAACATCTTCATTCTTAAGATATGAAGATAATCTTCAA
AAGGCCCCTGGGAATCTGAAAGAAGAGAAGCAGGCCCATTTATATGGGAAAGAACAATAGTATTTCTTAT
ATAGGCCCATTTAAGTTGAAAACAATCTTCAAAAGTCCCACATCGCTTAGATAAGAAAACGAAGCTGAGT
TTATATACAGCTAGAGTCGAAGTAGTGATTGTTGGTAGTAGCGACTCCATGGTTTTAGAGCTAGAAATAG
CAAGTTAAAATAAGGCTAGTCCGTTATCAACTTGAAAAAGTGGCACCGAGTCGGTGC
